Addgene plasmid #75841: PRPS1L1 gRNA (BRDN0001147147)
Purpose: 3rd generation lentiviral gRNA plasmid targeting human PRPS1L1
Depositing lab: John Doench & David Root. Depositing organization: Broad Institute. Publication: Optimized sgRNA design to maximize activity and minimize off-target effects of CRISPR-Cas9. Doench JG, Fusi N, Sullender M, Hegde M, Vaimberg EW, Donovan KF, Smith I, Tothova Z, Wilen C, Orchard R, Virgin HW, Listgarten J, Root DE. Nat Biotechnol. 2016 Jan 18. doi: 10.1038/nbt.3437. PubMed 26780180.
Backbone
  Vector backbone: lentiGuide-Puro
  Backbone manufacturer: Zhang Lab (Addgene plasmid # 52963)
  Vector type: Mammalian Expression, Lentiviral, CRISPR
  Selectable markers: Puromycin
Growth in bacteria
  Bacterial resistance: Ampicillin, 100 μg/mL
  Growth temperature: 37°C
  Growth strain: DH5alpha
  Copy number: High Copy
Gene/Insert
  Gene/Insert name: PRPS1L1 (alt names: PRPS1L1; NM_175886.2)
  gRNA/shRNA sequence: ATGCTTCCCTTATGCCCGAC
  Species: H. sapiens (human)
  Entrez Gene: PRPS1L1 (a.k.a. PRPS1, PRPS3, PRPSL, PRS-III)
  Promoter: hU6
  Cloning method: Unknown
  Sequencing primers: 5′ U6-F; 3′ pS2-R
Terms and licenses: Academic/Nonprofit Terms; Industry Terms: Not Available to Industry
Depositor comments: The gRNA was designed to target the following Genbank reference sequence(s): NM_175886.2. Note that this plasmid does NOT contain Cas9. It should be used in conjunction with lentiCas9-Blast (Addgene #52962) or otherwise with cell lines already expressing Cas9. Browse the full kinome gRNA library at http://www.addgene.org/pooled-library/broadgpp-human-kinome/ or visit http://www.broadinstitute.org/rnai/public/ for detailed protocols and information.
How to cite: PRPS1L1 gRNA (BRDN0001147147) was a gift from John Doench & David Root (Addgene plasmid # 75841 ; http://n2t.net/addgene:75841 ; RRID:Addgene_75841)
