[The description below was written by a language model from this plasmid's Addgene catalogue record and pLannotate feature annotations shown in this document.]
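Description:
PRPS1L1 gRNA (BRDN0001147147) is a third-generation lentiviral CRISPR guide plasmid built on the lentiGuide-Puro backbone and designed to direct Streptococcus pyogenes Cas9 to the human PRPS1L1 gene (reference transcript NM_175886.2). It belongs to a set of guides associated with a human kinome gRNA library. In bacteria the 8.3 kb plasmid is maintained at high copy through a ColE1/pUC-type origin and selected with ampicillin via the β-lactamase gene. An f1 origin, an SV40 origin and remnants of a lac/T7/T3 cloning region are also annotated in the backbone.

The transfer cassette is framed by an RSV promoter fused to a truncated HIV-1 5' LTR, which makes genomic RNA production Tat-independent, and a self-inactivating ΔU3 3' LTR followed by an SV40 polyadenylation signal. Between the LTRs lie the Ψ packaging signal with a partial gag sequence, the Rev response element for nuclear export of the unspliced viral RNA, and a cPPT/CTS that aids nuclear import of the reverse-transcribed genome. The payload has two expression units. A human U6 RNA polymerase III promoter drives the 20-nt PRPS1L1 spacer fused to the SpCas9 gRNA scaffold. Downstream, an EF-1α core promoter with its intron A drives puromycin N-acetyltransferase, with a WPRE enhancing transcript expression, so transduced mammalian cells can be selected with puromycin.

The plasmid does not encode Cas9. It is meant to be used with a separate Cas9 vector such as lentiCas9-Blast, or in cells that already express Cas9, for targeted disruption of PRPS1L1 in human cells.
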