Features (pLannotate 1.2.2; 29 found; start..end, strand, type, name):
     14..80      +  CDS            small t antigen (fragment): SV40 (simian virus 40) small t antigen
    106..317     +  promoter       EF-1α core promoter: core promoter for human elongation factor EF-1α
    318..1256    +  intron         EF-1α intron A: intron upstream of the start codon of human EF-1α
   1278..1877    +  CDS            PuroR (fragment): puromycin N-acetyltransferase; pac from Streptomyces; confers resistance to puromycin
   1893..2481    +  misc_feature   WPRE: woodchuck hepatitis virus posttranscriptional regulatory element
   2532..2551    +  misc_feature   cPPT/CTS (fragment): central polypurine tract and central termination sequence of HIV-1
   2553..2786    +  LTR            3' LTR (ΔU3): self-inactivating 3' long terminal repeat (LTR) from HIV-1
   2864..2985    +  polyA_signal   SV40 poly(A) signal: SV40 polyadenylation signal
   3025..3160    +  rep_origin     SV40 ori: SV40 origin of replication
   3181..3199    -  promoter       T7 promoter: promoter for bacteriophage T7 RNA polymerase
   3207..3362    +  CDS            lacZα (fragment): LacZα fragment of β-galactosidase; lacZ fragment
   3367..3795    +  rep_origin     f1 ori (sequence partly withheld): f1 bacteriophage origin of replication; arrow indicates direction of (+) strand synthesis
   3848..3952    +  promoter       AmpR promoter: bla
   3953..4813    +  CDS            AmpR: β-lactamase; bla; confers resistance to ampicillin, carbenicillin, and related antibiotics
   4984..5572    +  rep_origin     ori: high-copy-number ColE1/pMB1/pBR322/pUC origin of replication
   5755..5847    +  CDS            lacI (fragment): lac repressor; lacI; The lac repressor binds to the lac operator to inhibit transcription in E. coli. This inhibition can be relieved by adding lactose or isopropyl-β-D-thiogalactopyranoside (IPTG).
   5860..5881    +  protein_bind   CAP binding site: CAP binding activates transcription in the presence of cAMP. E. coli catabolite activator protein
   5896..5926    +  promoter       lac promoter: promoter for the E. coli lac operon
   5934..5950    +  protein_bind   lac operator: The lac repressor binds to the lac operator to inhibit transcription in E. coli. This inhibition can be relieved by adding lactose or isopropyl-β-D-thiogalactopyranoside (IPTG). lac repressor encoded by lacI
   5995..6013    +  promoter       T3 promoter: promoter for bacteriophage T3 RNA polymerase
   6041..6267    +  promoter       RSV promoter: Rous sarcoma virus enhancer/promoter
   6268..6448    +  LTR            5' LTR (truncated): truncated 5' long terminal repeat (LTR) from HIV-1
   6495..6620    +  misc_feature   HIV-1 Ψ: packaging signal of human immunodeficiency virus type 1
   6604..6967    +  CDS            HIV-1 gag (fragment): gag protein from human immunodeficiency virus 1; gag
   7113..7346    +  misc_feature   RRE: The Rev response element (RRE) of HIV-1 allows for Rev-dependent mRNA export from the nucleus to the cytoplasm.
   7723..7749    +  CDS            Rev (fragment): human immunodeficiency virus 1 (HIV-1) Rev protein; rev; enhances nuclear export of unspliced and incompletely spliced viral mRNAs
   7753..7993    +  promoter       U6 promoter: RNA polymerase III promoter for human U6 snRNA
   8023..8098    +  misc_RNA       gRNA scaffold: guide RNA scaffold for the Streptococcus pyogenes CRISPR/Cas9 system
   8154..8271    +  misc_feature   cPPT/CTS: central polypurine tract and central termination sequence of HIV-1
>Addgene plasmid #75841 | PRPS1L1 gRNA (BRDN0001147147) | addgene full sequence | sequence record 184672 | Addgene Assembled Sequence
CCCGGGTGCAAAGATGGATAAAGTTTTAAACAGAGAGGAATCTTTGCAGCTAATGGACCTTCTAGGTCTT
GAAAGGAGTGGGAATTGGCTCCGGTGCCCGTCAGTGGGCAGAGCGCACATCGCCCACAGTCCCCGAGAAG
TTGGGGGGAGGGGTCGGCAATTGATCCGGTGCCTAGAGAAGGTGGCGCGGGGTAAACTGGGAAAGTGATG
TCGTGTACTGGCTCCGCCTTTTTCCCGAGGGTGGGGGAGAACCGTATATAAGTGCAGTAGTCGCCGTGAA
CGTTCTTTTTCGCAACGGGTTTGCCGCCAGAACACAGGTAAGTGCCGTGTGTGGTTCCCGCGGGCCTGGC
CTCTTTACGGGTTATGGCCCTTGCGTGCCTTGAATTACTTCCACCTGGCTGCAGTACGTGATTCTTGATC
CCGAGCTTCGGGTTGGAAGTGGGTGGGAGAGTTCGAGGCCTTGCGCTTAAGGAGCCCCTTCGCCTCGTGC
TTGAGTTGAGGCCTGGCCTGGGCGCTGGGGCCGCCGCGTGCGAATCTGGTGGCACCTTCGCGCCTGTCTC
GCTGCTTTCGATAAGTCTCTAGCCATTTAAAATTTTTGATGACCTGCTGCGACGCTTTTTTTCTGGCAAG
ATAGTCTTGTAAATGCGGGCCAAGATCTGCACACTGGTATTTCGGTTTTTGGGGCCGCGGGCGGCGACGG
GGCCCGTGCGTCCCAGCGCACATGTTCGGCGAGGCGGGGCCTGCGAGCGCGGCCACCGAGAATCGGACGG
GGGTAGTCTCAAGCTGGCCGGCCTGCTCTGGTGCCTGGCCTCGCGCCGCCGTGTATCGCCCCGCCCTGGG
CGGCAAGGCTGGCCCGGTCGGCACCAGTTGCGTGAGCGGAAAGATGGCCGCTTCCCGGCCCTGCTGCAGG
GAGCTCAAAATGGAGGACGCGGCGCTCGGGAGAGCGGGCGGGTGAGTCACCCACACAAAGGAAAAGGGCC
TTTCCGTCCTCAGCCGTCGCTTCATGTGACTCCACGGAGTACCGGGCGCCGTCCAGGCACCTCGATTAGT
TCTCGAGCTTTTGGAGTACGTCGTCTTTAGGTTGGGGGGAGGGGTTTTATGCGATGGAGTTTCCCCACAC
TGAGTGGGTGGAGACTGAAGTTAGGCCAGCTTGGCACTTGATGTAATTCTCCTTGGAATTTGCCCTTTTT
GAGTTTGGATCTTGGTTCATTCTCAAGCCTCAGACAGTGGTTCAAAGTTTTTTTCTTCCATTTCAGGTGT
CGTGACGTACGGCCACCATGACCGAGTACAAGCCCACGGTGCGCCTCGCCACCCGCGACGACGTCCCCAG
GGCCGTACGCACCCTCGCCGCCGCGTTCGCCGACTACCCCGCCACGCGCCACACCGTCGATCCGGACCGC
CACATCGAGCGGGTCACCGAGCTGCAAGAACTCTTCCTCACGCGCGTCGGGCTCGACATCGGCAAGGTGT
GGGTCGCGGACGACGGCGCCGCCGTGGCGGTCTGGACCACGCCGGAGAGCGTCGAAGCGGGGGCGGTGTT
CGCCGAGATCGGCCCGCGCATGGCCGAGTTGAGCGGTTCCCGGCTGGCCGCGCAGCAACAGATGGAAGGC
CTCCTGGCGCCGCACCGGCCCAAGGAGCCCGCGTGGTTCCTGGCCACCGTCGGAGTCTCGCCCGACCACC
AGGGCAAGGGTCTGGGCAGCGCCGTCGTGCTCCCCGGAGTGGAGGCGGCCGAGCGCGCCGGGGTGCCCGC
CTTCCTGGAGACCTCCGCGCCCCGCAACCTCCCCTTCTACGAGCGGCTCGGCTTCACCGTCACCGCCGAC
GTCGAGGTGCCCGAAGGACCGCGCACCTGGTGCATGACCCGCAAGCCCGGTGCCTGAACGCGTTAAGTCG
ACAATCAACCTCTGGATTACAAAATTTGTGAAAGATTGACTGGTATTCTTAACTATGTTGCTCCTTTTAC
GCTATGTGGATACGCTGCTTTAATGCCTTTGTATCATGCTATTGCTTCCCGTATGGCTTTCATTTTCTCC
TCCTTGTATAAATCCTGGTTGCTGTCTCTTTATGAGGAGTTGTGGCCCGTTGTCAGGCAACGTGGCGTGG
TGTGCACTGTGTTTGCTGACGCAACCCCCACTGGTTGGGGCATTGCCACCACCTGTCAGCTCCTTTCCGG
GACTTTCGCTTTCCCCCTCCCTATTGCCACGGCGGAACTCATCGCCGCCTGCCTTGCCCGCTGCTGGACA
GGGGCTCGGCTGTTGGGCACTGACAATTCCGTGGTGTTGTCGGGGAAATCATCGTCCTTTCCTTGGCTGC
TCGCCTGTGTTGCCACCTGGATTCTGCGCGGGACGTCCTTCTGCTACGTCCCTTCGGCCCTCAATCCAGC
GGACCTTCCTTCCCGCGGCCTGCTGCCGGCTCTGCGGCCTCTTCCGCGTCTTCGCCTTCGCCCTCAGACG
AGTCGGATCTCCCTTTGGGCCGCCTCCCCGCGTCGACTTTAAGACCAATGACTTACAAGGCAGCTGTAGA
TCTTAGCCACTTTTTAAAAGAAAAGGGGGGACTGGAAGGGCTAATTCACTCCCAACGAAGACAAGATCTG
CTTTTTGCTTGTACTGGGTCTCTCTGGTTAGACCAGATCTGAGCCTGGGAGCTCTCTGGCTAACTAGGGA
ACCCACTGCTTAAGCCTCAATAAAGCTTGCCTTGAGTGCTTCAAGTAGTGTGTGCCCGTCTGTTGTGTGA
CTCTGGTAACTAGAGATCCCTCAGACCCTTTTAGTCAGTGTGGAAAATCTCTAGCAGTACGTATAGTAGT
TCATGTCATCTTATTATTCAGTATTTATAACTTGCAAAGAAATGAATATCAGAGAGTGAGAGGAACTTGT
TTATTGCAGCTTATAATGGTTACAAATAAAGCAATAGCATCACAAATTTCACAAATAAAGCATTTTTTTC
ACTGCATTCTAGTTGTGGTTTGTCCAAACTCATCAATGTATCTTATCATGTCTGGCTCTAGCTATCCCGC
CCCTAACTCCGCCCATCCCGCCCCTAACTCCGCCCAGTTCCGCCCATTCTCCGCCCCATGGCTGACTAAT
TTTTTTTATTTATGCAGAGGCCGAGGCCGCCTCGGCCTCTGAGCTATTCCAGAAGTAGTGAGGAGGCTTT
TTTGGAGGCCTAGGGACGTACCCAATTCGCCCTATAGTGAGTCGTATTACGCGCGCTCACTGGCCGTCGT
TTTACAACGTCGTGACTGGGAAAACCCTGGCGTTACCCAACTTAATCGCCTTGCAGCACATCCCCCTTTC
GCCAGCTGGCGTAATAGCGAAGAGGCCCGCACCGATCGCCCTTCCCAACAGTTGCGCAGCCTGAATGGCG
AATGGG
[124 nt withheld, positions 3367-3490]
C
[91 nt withheld, positions 3492-3582]
A
[49 nt withheld, positions 3584-3632]
CCTTTGACGTTGGAGTCCACGTTCTTT
[37 nt withheld, positions 3660-3696]
ACCCTATCTCGGTCTATTCTTTTGATTTATAAGGGATTTTGCCGATTTCGGCCTATTGGTTAAAAAATGA
GCTGATTTAACAAAAATTTAACGCGAATTTTAACAAAATATTAACGCTTACAATTTAGGTGGCACTTTTC
GGGGAAATGTGCGCGGAACCCCTATTTGTTTATTTTTCTAAATACATTCAAATATGTATCCGCTCATGAG
ACAATAACCCTGATAAATGCTTCAATAATATTGAAAAAGGAAGAGTATGAGTATTCAACATTTCCGTGTC
GCCCTTATTCCCTTTTTTGCGGCATTTTGCCTTCCTGTTTTTGCTCACCCAGAAACGCTGGTGAAAGTAA
AAGATGCTGAAGATCAGTTGGGTGCACGAGTGGGTTACATCGAACTGGATCTCAACAGCGGTAAGATCCT
TGAGAGTTTTCGCCCCGAAGAACGTTTTCCAATGATGAGCACTTTTAAAGTTCTGCTATGTGGCGCGGTA
TTATCCCGTATTGACGCCGGGCAAGAGCAACTCGGTCGCCGCATACACTATTCTCAGAATGACTTGGTTG
AGTACTCACCAGTCACAGAAAAGCATCTTACGGATGGCATGACAGTAAGAGAATTATGCAGTGCTGCCAT
AACCATGAGTGATAACACTGCGGCCAACTTACTTCTGACAACGATCGGAGGACCGAAGGAGCTAACCGCT
TTTTTGCACAACATGGGGGATCATGTAACTCGCCTTGATCGTTGGGAACCGGAGCTGAATGAAGCCATAC
CAAACGACGAGCGTGACACCACGATGCCTGTAGCAATGGCAACAACGTTGCGCAAACTATTAACTGGCGA
ACTACTTACTCTAGCTTCCCGGCAACAATTAATAGACTGGATGGAGGCGGATAAAGTTGCAGGACCACTT
CTGCGCTCGGCCCTTCCGGCTGGCTGGTTTATTGCTGATAAATCTGGAGCCGGTGAGCGTGGGTCTCGCG
GTATCATTGCAGCACTGGGGCCAGATGGTAAGCCCTCCCGTATCGTAGTTATCTACACGACGGGGAGTCA
GGCAACTATGGATGAACGAAATAGACAGATCGCTGAGATAGGTGCCTCACTGATTAAGCATTGGTAACTG
TCAGACCAAGTTTACTCATATATACTTTAGATTGATTTAAAACTTCATTTTTAATTTAAAAGGATCTAGG
TGAAGATCCTTTTTGATAATCTCATGACCAAAATCCCTTAACGTGAGTTTTCGTTCCACTGAGCGTCAGA
CCCCGTAGAAAAGATCAAAGGATCTTCTTGAGATCCTTTTTTTCTGCGCGTAATCTGCTGCTTGCAAACA
AAAAAACCACCGCTACCAGCGGTGGTTTGTTTGCCGGATCAAGAGCTACCAACTCTTTTTCCGAAGGTAA
CTGGCTTCAGCAGAGCGCAGATACCAAATACTGTTCTTCTAGTGTAGCCGTAGTTAGGCCACCACTTCAA
GAACTCTGTAGCACCGCCTACATACCTCGCTCTGCTAATCCTGTTACCAGTGGCTGCTGCCAGTGGCGAT
AAGTCGTGTCTTACCGGGTTGGACTCAAGACGATAGTTACCGGATAAGGCGCAGCGGTCGGGCTGAACGG
GGGGTTCGTGCACACAGCCCAGCTTGGAGCGAACGACCTACACCGAACTGAGATACCTACAGCGTGAGCT
ATGAGAAAGCGCCACGCTTCCCGAAGGGAGAAAGGCGGACAGGTATCCGGTAAGCGGCAGGGTCGGAACA
GGAGAGCGCACGAGGGAGCTTCCAGGGGGAAACGCCTGGTATCTTTATAGTCCTGTCGGGTTTCGCCACC
TCTGACTTGAGCGTCGATTTTTGTGATGCTCGTCAGGGGGGCGGAGCCTATGGAAAAACGCCAGCAACGC
GGCCTTTTTACGGTTCCTGGCCTTTTGCTGGCCTTTTGCTCACATGTTCTTTCCTGCGTTATCCCCTGAT
TCTGTGGATAACCGTATTACCGCCTTTGAGTGAGCTGATACCGCTCGCCGCAGCCGAACGACCGAGCGCA
GCGAGTCAGTGAGCGAGGAAGCGGAAGAGCGCCCAATACGCAAACCGCCTCTCCCCGCGCGTTGGCCGAT
TCATTAATGCAGCTGGCACGACAGGTTTCCCGACTGGAAAGCGGGCAGTGAGCGCAACGCAATTAATGTG
AGTTAGCTCACTCATTAGGCACCCCAGGCTTTACACTTTATGCTTCCGGCTCGTATGTTGTGTGGAATTG
TGAGCGGATAACAATTTCACACAGGAAACAGCTATGACCATGATTACGCCAAGCGCGCAATTAACCCTCA
CTAAAGGGAACAAAAGCTGGAGCTGCAAGCTTAATGTAGTCTTATGCAATACTCTTGTAGTCTTGCAACA
TGGTAACGATGAGTTAGCAACATGCCTTACAAGGAGAGAAAAAGCACCGTGCATGCCGATTGGTGGAAGT
AAGGTGGTACGATCGTGCCTTATTAGGAAGGCAACAGACGGGTCTGACATGGATTGGACGAACCACTGAA
TTGCCGCATTGCAGAGATATTGTATTTAAGTGCCTAGCTCGATACATAAACGGGTCTCTCTGGTTAGACC
AGATCTGAGCCTGGGAGCTCTCTGGCTAACTAGGGAACCCACTGCTTAAGCCTCAATAAAGCTTGCCTTG
AGTGCTTCAAGTAGTGTGTGCCCGTCTGTTGTGTGACTCTGGTAACTAGAGATCCCTCAGACCCTTTTAG
TCAGTGTGGAAAATCTCTAGCAGTGGCGCCCGAACAGGGACTTGAAAGCGAAAGGGAAACCAGAGGAGCT
CTCTCGACGCAGGACTCGGCTTGCTGAAGCGCGCACGGCAAGAGGCGAGGGGCGGCGACTGGTGAGTACG
CCAAAAATTTTGACTAGCGGAGGCTAGAAGGAGAGAGATGGGTGCGAGAGCGTCAGTATTAAGCGGGGGA
GAATTAGATCGCGATGGGAAAAAATTCGGTTAAGGCCAGGGGGAAAGAAAAAATATAAATTAAAACATAT
AGTATGGGCAAGCAGGGAGCTAGAACGATTCGCAGTTAATCCTGGCCTGTTAGAAACATCAGAAGGCTGT
AGACAAATACTGGGACAGCTACAACCATCCCTTCAGACAGGATCAGAAGAACTTAGATCATTATATAATA
CAGTAGCAACCCTCTATTGTGTGCATCAAAGGATAGAGATAAAAGACACCAAGGAAGCTTTAGACAAGAT
AGAGGAAGAGCAAAACAAAAGTAAGACCACCGCACAGCAAGCGGCCGCTGATCTTCAGACCTGGAGGAGG
AGATATGAGGGACAATTGGAGAAGTGAATTATATAAATATAAAGTAGTAAAAATTGAACCATTAGGAGTA
GCACCCACCAAGGCAAAGAGAAGAGTGGTGCAGAGAGAAAAAAGAGCAGTGGGAATAGGAGCTTTGTTCC
TTGGGTTCTTGGGAGCAGCAGGAAGCACTATGGGCGCAGCGTCAATGACGCTGACGGTACAGGCCAGACA
ATTATTGTCTGGTATAGTGCAGCAGCAGAACAATTTGCTGAGGGCTATTGAGGCGCAACAGCATCTGTTG
CAACTCACAGTCTGGGGCATCAAGCAGCTCCAGGCAAGAATCCTGGCTGTGGAAAGATACCTAAAGGATC
AACAGCTCCTGGGGATTTGGGGTTGCTCTGGAAAACTCATTTGCACCACTGCTGTGCCTTGGAATGCTAG
TTGGAGTAATAAATCTCTGGAACAGATTTGGAATCACACGACCTGGATGGAGTGGGACAGAGAAATTAAC
AATTACACAAGCTTAATACACTCCTTAATTGAAGAATCGCAAAACCAGCAAGAAAAGAATGAACAAGAAT
TATTGGAATTAGATAAATGGGCAAGTTTGTGGAATTGGTTTAACATAACAAATTGGCTGTGGTATATAAA
ATTATTCATAATGATAGTAGGAGGCTTGGTAGGTTTAAGAATAGTTTTTGCTGTACTTTCTATAGTGAAT
AGAGTTAGGCAGGGATATTCACCATTATCGTTTCAGACCCACCTCCCAACCCCGAGGGGACCCAGAGAGG
GCCTATTTCCCATGATTCCTTCATATTTGCATATACGATACAAGGCTGTTAGAGAGATAATTAGAATTAA
TTTGACTGTAAACACAAAGATATTAGTACAAAATACGTGACGTAGAAAGTAATAATTTCTTGGGTAGTTT
GCAGTTTTAAAATTATGTTTTAAAATGGACTATCATATGCTTACCGTAACTTGAAAGTATTTCGATTTCT
TGGCTTTATATATCTTGTGGAAAGGACGAAACACCGATGCTTCCCTTATGCCCGACGTTTTAGAGCTAGA
AATAGCAAGTTAAAATAAGGCTAGTCCGTTATCAACTTGAAAAAGTGGCACCGAGTCGGTGCTTTTTTAA
GCTTGGCGTAACTAGATCTTGAGACAAATGGCAGTATTCATCCACAATTTTAAAAGAAAAGGGGGGATTG
GGGGGTACAGTGCAGGGGAAAGAATAGTAGACATAATAGCAACAGACATACAAACTAAAGAATTACAAAA
ACAAATTACAAAAATTCAAAATTTTCGGGTTTATTACAGGGACAGCAGAGATCCACTTTGGCGCCGGCTC
GAGGGGG
