>Addgene plasmid #75841 | PRPS1L1 gRNA (BRDN0001147147) | depositor partial sequence | sequence record 143301 | Target Sequence
ATGCTTCCCTTATGCCCGAC
