>Addgene plasmid #75841 | PRPS1L1 gRNA (BRDN0001147147) | addgene partial sequence | sequence record 184671 | hU6-F
TANNTGACGTAGAAAGTAATAATTTCTTGGGTAGTTTGCAGTTTTAAAATTATGTTTTAAAATGGACTAT
CATATGCTTACCGTAACTTGAAAGTATTTCGATTTCTTGGCTTTATATATCTTGTGGAAAGGACGAAACA
CCGATGCTTCCCTTATGCCCGACGTTTTAGAGCTAGAAATAGCAAGTTAAAATAAGGCTAGTCCGTTATC
AACTTGAAAAAGTGGCACCGAGTCGGTGCTTTTTTAAGCTTGGCGTAACTAGATCTTGAGACAAATGGCA
GTATTCATCCACAATTTTAAAAGAAAAGGGGGGATTGGGGGGTACAGTGCAGGGGAAAGAATAGTAGACA
TAATAGCAACAGACATACAAACTAAAGAATTACAAAAACAAATTACAAAAATTCAAAATTTTCGGGTTTA
TTACAGGGACAGCAGAGATCCACTTTGGCGCCGGCTCGAGGGGGCCCGGGTGCAAAGATGGATAAAGTTT
TAAACAGAGAGGAATCTTTGCAGCTAATGGACCTTCTAGGTCTTGAAAGGAGTGGGAATTGGCTCCGGTG
CCCGTCAGTG
